>Addgene plasmid #76124 | MAST1 gRNA (BRDN0001148956) | addgene full sequence | sequence record 185232 | Addgene Assembled Sequence
CCCGGGTGCAAAGATGGATAAAGTTTTAAACAGAGAGGAATCTTTGCAGCTAATGGACCTTCTAGGTCTT
GAAAGGAGTGGGAATTGGCTCCGGTGCCCGTCAGTGGGCAGAGCGCACATCGCCCACAGTCCCCGAGAAG
TTGGGGGGAGGGGTCGGCAATTGATCCGGTGCCTAGAGAAGGTGGCGCGGGGTAAACTGGGAAAGTGATG
TCGTGTACTGGCTCCGCCTTTTTCCCGAGGGTGGGGGAGAACCGTATATAAGTGCAGTAGTCGCCGTGAA
CGTTCTTTTTCGCAACGGGTTTGCCGCCAGAACACAGGTAAGTGCCGTGTGTGGTTCCCGCGGGCCTGGC
CTCTTTACGGGTTATGGCCCTTGCGTGCCTTGAATTACTTCCACCTGGCTGCAGTACGTGATTCTTGATC
CCGAGCTTCGGGTTGGAAGTGGGTGGGAGAGTTCGAGGCCTTGCGCTTAAGGAGCCCCTTCGCCTCGTGC
TTGAGTTGAGGCCTGGCCTGGGCGCTGGGGCCGCCGCGTGCGAATCTGGTGGCACCTTCGCGCCTGTCTC
GCTGCTTTCGATAAGTCTCTAGCCATTTAAAATTTTTGATGACCTGCTGCGACGCTTTTTTTCTGGCAAG
ATAGTCTTGTAAATGCGGGCCAAGATCTGCACACTGGTATTTCGGTTTTTGGGGCCGCGGGCGGCGACGG
GGCCCGTGCGTCCCAGCGCACATGTTCGGCGAGGCGGGGCCTGCGAGCGCGGCCACCGAGAATCGGACGG
GGGTAGTCTCAAGCTGGCCGGCCTGCTCTGGTGCCTGGCCTCGCGCCGCCGTGTATCGCCCCGCCCTGGG
CGGCAAGGCTGGCCCGGTCGGCACCAGTTGCGTGAGCGGAAAGATGGCCGCTTCCCGGCCCTGCTGCAGG
GAGCTCAAAATGGAGGACGCGGCGCTCGGGAGAGCGGGCGGGTGAGTCACCCACACAAAGGAAAAGGGCC
TTTCCGTCCTCAGCCGTCGCTTCATGTGACTCCACGGAGTACCGGGCGCCGTCCAGGCACCTCGATTAGT
TCTCGAGCTTTTGGAGTACGTCGTCTTTAGGTTGGGGGGAGGGGTTTTATGCGATGGAGTTTCCCCACAC
TGAGTGGGTGGAGACTGAAGTTAGGCCAGCTTGGCACTTGATGTAATTCTCCTTGGAATTTGCCCTTTTT
GAGTTTGGATCTTGGTTCATTCTCAAGCCTCAGACAGTGGTTCAAAGTTTTTTTCTTCCATTTCAGGTGT
CGTGACGTACGGCCACCATGACCGAGTACAAGCCCACGGTGCGCCTCGCCACCCGCGACGACGTCCCCAG
GGCCGTACGCACCCTCGCCGCCGCGTTCGCCGACTACCCCGCCACGCGCCACACCGTCGATCCGGACCGC
CACATCGAGCGGGTCACCGAGCTGCAAGAACTCTTCCTCACGCGCGTCGGGCTCGACATCGGCAAGGTGT
GGGTCGCGGACGACGGCGCCGCCGTGGCGGTCTGGACCACGCCGGAGAGCGTCGAAGCGGGGGCGGTGTT
CGCCGAGATCGGCCCGCGCATGGCCGAGTTGAGCGGTTCCCGGCTGGCCGCGCAGCAACAGATGGAAGGC
CTCCTGGCGCCGCACCGGCCCAAGGAGCCCGCGTGGTTCCTGGCCACCGTCGGAGTCTCGCCCGACCACC
AGGGCAAGGGTCTGGGCAGCGCCGTCGTGCTCCCCGGAGTGGAGGCGGCCGAGCGCGCCGGGGTGCCCGC
CTTCCTGGAGACCTCCGCGCCCCGCAACCTCCCCTTCTACGAGCGGCTCGGCTTCACCGTCACCGCCGAC
GTCGAGGTGCCCGAAGGACCGCGCACCTGGTGCATGACCCGCAAGCCCGGTGCCTGAACGCGTTAAGTCG
ACAATCAACCTCTGGATTACAAAATTTGTGAAAGATTGACTGGTATTCTTAACTATGTTGCTCCTTTTAC
GCTATGTGGATACGCTGCTTTAATGCCTTTGTATCATGCTATTGCTTCCCGTATGGCTTTCATTTTCTCC
TCCTTGTATAAATCCTGGTTGCTGTCTCTTTATGAGGAGTTGTGGCCCGTTGTCAGGCAACGTGGCGTGG
TGTGCACTGTGTTTGCTGACGCAACCCCCACTGGTTGGGGCATTGCCACCACCTGTCAGCTCCTTTCCGG
GACTTTCGCTTTCCCCCTCCCTATTGCCACGGCGGAACTCATCGCCGCCTGCCTTGCCCGCTGCTGGACA
GGGGCTCGGCTGTTGGGCACTGACAATTCCGTGGTGTTGTCGGGGAAATCATCGTCCTTTCCTTGGCTGC
TCGCCTGTGTTGCCACCTGGATTCTGCGCGGGACGTCCTTCTGCTACGTCCCTTCGGCCCTCAATCCAGC
GGACCTTCCTTCCCGCGGCCTGCTGCCGGCTCTGCGGCCTCTTCCGCGTCTTCGCCTTCGCCCTCAGACG
AGTCGGATCTCCCTTTGGGCCGCCTCCCCGCGTCGACTTTAAGACCAATGACTTACAAGGCAGCTGTAGA
TCTTAGCCACTTTTTAAAAGAAAAGGGGGGACTGGAAGGGCTAATTCACTCCCAACGAAGACAAGATCTG
CTTTTTGCTTGTACTGGGTCTCTCTGGTTAGACCAGATCTGAGCCTGGGAGCTCTCTGGCTAACTAGGGA
ACCCACTGCTTAAGCCTCAATAAAGCTTGCCTTGAGTGCTTCAAGTAGTGTGTGCCCGTCTGTTGTGTGA
CTCTGGTAACTAGAGATCCCTCAGACCCTTTTAGTCAGTGTGGAAAATCTCTAGCAGTACGTATAGTAGT
TCATGTCATCTTATTATTCAGTATTTATAACTTGCAAAGAAATGAATATCAGAGAGTGAGAGGAACTTGT
TTATTGCAGCTTATAATGGTTACAAATAAAGCAATAGCATCACAAATTTCACAAATAAAGCATTTTTTTC
ACTGCATTCTAGTTGTGGTTTGTCCAAACTCATCAATGTATCTTATCATGTCTGGCTCTAGCTATCCCGC
CCCTAACTCCGCCCATCCCGCCCCTAACTCCGCCCAGTTCCGCCCATTCTCCGCCCCATGGCTGACTAAT
TTTTTTTATTTATGCAGAGGCCGAGGCCGCCTCGGCCTCTGAGCTATTCCAGAAGTAGTGAGGAGGCTTT
TTTGGAGGCCTAGGGACGTACCCAATTCGCCCTATAGTGAGTCGTATTACGCGCGCTCACTGGCCGTCGT
TTTACAACGTCGTGACTGGGAAAACCCTGGCGTTACCCAACTTAATCGCCTTGCAGCACATCCCCCTTTC
GCCAGCTGGCGTAATAGCGAAGAGGCCCGCACCGATCGCCCTTCCCAACAGTTGCGCAGCCTGAATGGCG
AATGGG
[124 nt withheld, positions 3367-3490]
C
[91 nt withheld, positions 3492-3582]
A
[49 nt withheld, positions 3584-3632]
CCTTTGACGTTGGAGTCCACGTTCTTT
[37 nt withheld, positions 3660-3696]
ACCCTATCTCGGTCTATTCTTTTGATTTATAAGGGATTTTGCCGATTTCGGCCTATTGGTTAAAAAATGA
GCTGATTTAACAAAAATTTAACGCGAATTTTAACAAAATATTAACGCTTACAATTTAGGTGGCACTTTTC
GGGGAAATGTGCGCGGAACCCCTATTTGTTTATTTTTCTAAATACATTCAAATATGTATCCGCTCATGAG
ACAATAACCCTGATAAATGCTTCAATAATATTGAAAAAGGAAGAGTATGAGTATTCAACATTTCCGTGTC
GCCCTTATTCCCTTTTTTGCGGCATTTTGCCTTCCTGTTTTTGCTCACCCAGAAACGCTGGTGAAAGTAA
AAGATGCTGAAGATCAGTTGGGTGCACGAGTGGGTTACATCGAACTGGATCTCAACAGCGGTAAGATCCT
TGAGAGTTTTCGCCCCGAAGAACGTTTTCCAATGATGAGCACTTTTAAAGTTCTGCTATGTGGCGCGGTA
TTATCCCGTATTGACGCCGGGCAAGAGCAACTCGGTCGCCGCATACACTATTCTCAGAATGACTTGGTTG
AGTACTCACCAGTCACAGAAAAGCATCTTACGGATGGCATGACAGTAAGAGAATTATGCAGTGCTGCCAT
AACCATGAGTGATAACACTGCGGCCAACTTACTTCTGACAACGATCGGAGGACCGAAGGAGCTAACCGCT
TTTTTGCACAACATGGGGGATCATGTAACTCGCCTTGATCGTTGGGAACCGGAGCTGAATGAAGCCATAC
CAAACGACGAGCGTGACACCACGATGCCTGTAGCAATGGCAACAACGTTGCGCAAACTATTAACTGGCGA
ACTACTTACTCTAGCTTCCCGGCAACAATTAATAGACTGGATGGAGGCGGATAAAGTTGCAGGACCACTT
CTGCGCTCGGCCCTTCCGGCTGGCTGGTTTATTGCTGATAAATCTGGAGCCGGTGAGCGTGGGTCTCGCG
GTATCATTGCAGCACTGGGGCCAGATGGTAAGCCCTCCCGTATCGTAGTTATCTACACGACGGGGAGTCA
GGCAACTATGGATGAACGAAATAGACAGATCGCTGAGATAGGTGCCTCACTGATTAAGCATTGGTAACTG
TCAGACCAAGTTTACTCATATATACTTTAGATTGATTTAAAACTTCATTTTTAATTTAAAAGGATCTAGG
TGAAGATCCTTTTTGATAATCTCATGACCAAAATCCCTTAACGTGAGTTTTCGTTCCACTGAGCGTCAGA
CCCCGTAGAAAAGATCAAAGGATCTTCTTGAGATCCTTTTTTTCTGCGCGTAATCTGCTGCTTGCAAACA
AAAAAACCACCGCTACCAGCGGTGGTTTGTTTGCCGGATCAAGAGCTACCAACTCTTTTTCCGAAGGTAA
CTGGCTTCAGCAGAGCGCAGATACCAAATACTGTTCTTCTAGTGTAGCCGTAGTTAGGCCACCACTTCAA
GAACTCTGTAGCACCGCCTACATACCTCGCTCTGCTAATCCTGTTACCAGTGGCTGCTGCCAGTGGCGAT
AAGTCGTGTCTTACCGGGTTGGACTCAAGACGATAGTTACCGGATAAGGCGCAGCGGTCGGGCTGAACGG
GGGGTTCGTGCACACAGCCCAGCTTGGAGCGAACGACCTACACCGAACTGAGATACCTACAGCGTGAGCT
ATGAGAAAGCGCCACGCTTCCCGAAGGGAGAAAGGCGGACAGGTATCCGGTAAGCGGCAGGGTCGGAACA
GGAGAGCGCACGAGGGAGCTTCCAGGGGGAAACGCCTGGTATCTTTATAGTCCTGTCGGGTTTCGCCACC
TCTGACTTGAGCGTCGATTTTTGTGATGCTCGTCAGGGGGGCGGAGCCTATGGAAAAACGCCAGCAACGC
GGCCTTTTTACGGTTCCTGGCCTTTTGCTGGCCTTTTGCTCACATGTTCTTTCCTGCGTTATCCCCTGAT
TCTGTGGATAACCGTATTACCGCCTTTGAGTGAGCTGATACCGCTCGCCGCAGCCGAACGACCGAGCGCA
GCGAGTCAGTGAGCGAGGAAGCGGAAGAGCGCCCAATACGCAAACCGCCTCTCCCCGCGCGTTGGCCGAT
TCATTAATGCAGCTGGCACGACAGGTTTCCCGACTGGAAAGCGGGCAGTGAGCGCAACGCAATTAATGTG
AGTTAGCTCACTCATTAGGCACCCCAGGCTTTACACTTTATGCTTCCGGCTCGTATGTTGTGTGGAATTG
TGAGCGGATAACAATTTCACACAGGAAACAGCTATGACCATGATTACGCCAAGCGCGCAATTAACCCTCA
CTAAAGGGAACAAAAGCTGGAGCTGCAAGCTTAATGTAGTCTTATGCAATACTCTTGTAGTCTTGCAACA
TGGTAACGATGAGTTAGCAACATGCCTTACAAGGAGAGAAAAAGCACCGTGCATGCCGATTGGTGGAAGT
AAGGTGGTACGATCGTGCCTTATTAGGAAGGCAACAGACGGGTCTGACATGGATTGGACGAACCACTGAA
TTGCCGCATTGCAGAGATATTGTATTTAAGTGCCTAGCTCGATACATAAACGGGTCTCTCTGGTTAGACC
AGATCTGAGCCTGGGAGCTCTCTGGCTAACTAGGGAACCCACTGCTTAAGCCTCAATAAAGCTTGCCTTG
AGTGCTTCAAGTAGTGTGTGCCCGTCTGTTGTGTGACTCTGGTAACTAGAGATCCCTCAGACCCTTTTAG
TCAGTGTGGAAAATCTCTAGCAGTGGCGCCCGAACAGGGACTTGAAAGCGAAAGGGAAACCAGAGGAGCT
CTCTCGACGCAGGACTCGGCTTGCTGAAGCGCGCACGGCAAGAGGCGAGGGGCGGCGACTGGTGAGTACG
CCAAAAATTTTGACTAGCGGAGGCTAGAAGGAGAGAGATGGGTGCGAGAGCGTCAGTATTAAGCGGGGGA
GAATTAGATCGCGATGGGAAAAAATTCGGTTAAGGCCAGGGGGAAAGAAAAAATATAAATTAAAACATAT
AGTATGGGCAAGCAGGGAGCTAGAACGATTCGCAGTTAATCCTGGCCTGTTAGAAACATCAGAAGGCTGT
AGACAAATACTGGGACAGCTACAACCATCCCTTCAGACAGGATCAGAAGAACTTAGATCATTATATAATA
CAGTAGCAACCCTCTATTGTGTGCATCAAAGGATAGAGATAAAAGACACCAAGGAAGCTTTAGACAAGAT
AGAGGAAGAGCAAAACAAAAGTAAGACCACCGCACAGCAAGCGGCCGCTGATCTTCAGACCTGGAGGAGG
AGATATGAGGGACAATTGGAGAAGTGAATTATATAAATATAAAGTAGTAAAAATTGAACCATTAGGAGTA
GCACCCACCAAGGCAAAGAGAAGAGTGGTGCAGAGAGAAAAAAGAGCAGTGGGAATAGGAGCTTTGTTCC
TTGGGTTCTTGGGAGCAGCAGGAAGCACTATGGGCGCAGCGTCAATGACGCTGACGGTACAGGCCAGACA
ATTATTGTCTGGTATAGTGCAGCAGCAGAACAATTTGCTGAGGGCTATTGAGGCGCAACAGCATCTGTTG
CAACTCACAGTCTGGGGCATCAAGCAGCTCCAGGCAAGAATCCTGGCTGTGGAAAGATACCTAAAGGATC
AACAGCTCCTGGGGATTTGGGGTTGCTCTGGAAAACTCATTTGCACCACTGCTGTGCCTTGGAATGCTAG
TTGGAGTAATAAATCTCTGGAACAGATTTGGAATCACACGACCTGGATGGAGTGGGACAGAGAAATTAAC
AATTACACAAGCTTAATACACTCCTTAATTGAAGAATCGCAAAACCAGCAAGAAAAGAATGAACAAGAAT
TATTGGAATTAGATAAATGGGCAAGTTTGTGGAATTGGTTTAACATAACAAATTGGCTGTGGTATATAAA
ATTATTCATAATGATAGTAGGAGGCTTGGTAGGTTTAAGAATAGTTTTTGCTGTACTTTCTATAGTGAAT
AGAGTTAGGCAGGGATATTCACCATTATCGTTTCAGACCCACCTCCCAACCCCGAGGGGACCCAGAGAGG
GCCTATTTCCCATGATTCCTTCATATTTGCATATACGATACAAGGCTGTTAGAGAGATAATTAGAATTAA
TTTGACTGTAAACACAAAGATATTAGTACAAAATACGTGACGTAGAAAGTAATAATTTCTTGGGTAGTTT
GCAGTTTTAAAATTATGTTTTAAAATGGACTATCATATGCTTACCGTAACTTGAAAGTATTTCGATTTCT
TGGCTTTATATATCTTGTGGAAAGGACGAAACACCGCTTCACCAGCTGAGTAACGAGTTTTAGAGCTAGA
AATAGCAAGTTAAAATAAGGCTAGTCCGTTATCAACTTGAAAAAGTGGCACCGAGTCGGTGCTTTTTTAA
GCTTGGCGTAACTAGATCTTGAGACAAATGGCAGTATTCATCCACAATTTTAAAAGAAAAGGGGGGATTG
GGGGGTACAGTGCAGGGGAAAGAATAGTAGACATAATAGCAACAGACATACAAACTAAAGAATTACAAAA
ACAAATTACAAAAATTCAAAATTTTCGGGTTTATTACAGGGACAGCAGAGATCCACTTTGGCGCCGGCTC
GAGGGGG
Features (pLannotate 1.2.2; 29 found; start..end, strand, type, name):
     14..80      +  CDS            small t antigen (fragment): SV40 (simian virus 40) small t antigen
    106..317     +  promoter       EF-1α core promoter: core promoter for human elongation factor EF-1α
    318..1256    +  intron         EF-1α intron A: intron upstream of the start codon of human EF-1α
   1278..1877    +  CDS            PuroR (fragment): puromycin N-acetyltransferase; pac from Streptomyces; confers resistance to puromycin
   1893..2481    +  misc_feature   WPRE: woodchuck hepatitis virus posttranscriptional regulatory element
   2532..2551    +  misc_feature   cPPT/CTS (fragment): central polypurine tract and central termination sequence of HIV-1
   2553..2786    +  LTR            3' LTR (ΔU3): self-inactivating 3' long terminal repeat (LTR) from HIV-1
   2864..2985    +  polyA_signal   SV40 poly(A) signal: SV40 polyadenylation signal
   3025..3160    +  rep_origin     SV40 ori: SV40 origin of replication
   3181..3199    -  promoter       T7 promoter: promoter for bacteriophage T7 RNA polymerase
   3207..3362    +  CDS            lacZα (fragment): LacZα fragment of β-galactosidase; lacZ fragment
   3367..3795    +  rep_origin     f1 ori (sequence partly withheld): f1 bacteriophage origin of replication; arrow indicates direction of (+) strand synthesis
   3848..3952    +  promoter       AmpR promoter: bla
   3953..4813    +  CDS            AmpR: β-lactamase; bla; confers resistance to ampicillin, carbenicillin, and related antibiotics
   4984..5572    +  rep_origin     ori: high-copy-number ColE1/pMB1/pBR322/pUC origin of replication
   5755..5847    +  CDS            lacI (fragment): lac repressor; lacI; The lac repressor binds to the lac operator to inhibit transcription in E. coli. This inhibition can be relieved by adding lactose or isopropyl-β-D-thiogalactopyranoside (IPTG).
   5860..5881    +  protein_bind   CAP binding site: CAP binding activates transcription in the presence of cAMP. E. coli catabolite activator protein
   5896..5926    +  promoter       lac promoter: promoter for the E. coli lac operon
   5934..5950    +  protein_bind   lac operator: The lac repressor binds to the lac operator to inhibit transcription in E. coli. This inhibition can be relieved by adding lactose or isopropyl-β-D-thiogalactopyranoside (IPTG). lac repressor encoded by lacI
   5995..6013    +  promoter       T3 promoter: promoter for bacteriophage T3 RNA polymerase
   6041..6267    +  promoter       RSV promoter: Rous sarcoma virus enhancer/promoter
   6268..6448    +  LTR            5' LTR (truncated): truncated 5' long terminal repeat (LTR) from HIV-1
   6495..6620    +  misc_feature   HIV-1 Ψ: packaging signal of human immunodeficiency virus type 1
   6604..6967    +  CDS            HIV-1 gag (fragment): gag protein from human immunodeficiency virus 1; gag
   7113..7346    +  misc_feature   RRE: The Rev response element (RRE) of HIV-1 allows for Rev-dependent mRNA export from the nucleus to the cytoplasm.
   7723..7749    +  CDS            Rev (fragment): human immunodeficiency virus 1 (HIV-1) Rev protein; rev; enhances nuclear export of unspliced and incompletely spliced viral mRNAs
   7753..7993    +  promoter       U6 promoter: RNA polymerase III promoter for human U6 snRNA
   8023..8098    +  misc_RNA       gRNA scaffold: guide RNA scaffold for the Streptococcus pyogenes CRISPR/Cas9 system
   8154..8271    +  misc_feature   cPPT/CTS: central polypurine tract and central termination sequence of HIV-1
