[The description below was written by a language model from this plasmid's Addgene catalogue record and pLannotate feature annotations shown in this document.]
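Description:
MAST1 gRNA (BRDN0001148956) is a third-generation lentiviral guide RNA plasmid built on the lentiGuide-Puro backbone and designed to direct Streptococcus pyogenes Cas9 to the human MAST1 gene, a member of the kinase family covered by the kinome gRNA library to which this clone belongs. It is maintained in E. coli as a high-copy plasmid through a ColE1/pUC-type origin with ampicillin selection (AmpR). The backbone also carries an f1 origin, an SV40 origin and poly(A) signal, and remnants of lac and phage promoter sequences inherited from the cloning vector.

The lentiviral transfer cassette begins with an RSV promoter fused to a truncated HIV-1 5' LTR, which makes genomic RNA production Tat-independent. This is followed by the Ψ packaging signal with a partial gag sequence and the RRE for Rev-dependent export. It ends in a self-inactivating ΔU3 3' LTR. Within this unit, a human U6 RNA polymerase III promoter drives the MAST1-specific spacer joined to the SpCas9 gRNA scaffold, and a cPPT/CTS element lies just downstream to aid nuclear import of the proviral DNA. A separate EF-1α core promoter with its intron A expresses puromycin N-acetyltransferase, allowing puromycin selection of transduced mammalian cells, and a WPRE enhances transcript expression.

The plasmid does not encode Cas9, so it must be used with a separate Cas9 vector or in cells that already express the nuclease. Typical use is packaging into lentivirus with helper plasmids to generate stable MAST1 knockout or loss-of-function cell populations, either individually or as part of kinome-scale screening and validation.
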