Addgene plasmid #76124: MAST1 gRNA (BRDN0001148956)
Purpose: 3rd generation lentiviral gRNA plasmid targeting human MAST1
Depositing lab: John Doench & David Root. Depositing organization: Broad Institute. Publication: Optimized sgRNA design to maximize activity and minimize off-target effects of CRISPR-Cas9. Doench JG, Fusi N, Sullender M, Hegde M, Vaimberg EW, Donovan KF, Smith I, Tothova Z, Wilen C, Orchard R, Virgin HW, Listgarten J, Root DE. Nat Biotechnol. 2016 Jan 18. doi: 10.1038/nbt.3437. PubMed 26780180.
Backbone
  Vector backbone: lentiGuide-Puro
  Backbone manufacturer: Zhang Lab (Addgene plasmid # 52963)
  Vector type: Mammalian Expression, Lentiviral, CRISPR
  Selectable markers: Puromycin
Growth in bacteria
  Bacterial resistance: Ampicillin, 100 μg/mL
  Growth temperature: 37°C
  Growth strain: DH5alpha
  Copy number: High Copy
Gene/Insert
  Gene/Insert name: MAST1 (alt names: MAST1; NM_014975.2)
  gRNA/shRNA sequence: CTTCACCAGCTGAGTAACGA
  Species: H. sapiens (human)
  Entrez Gene: MAST1 (a.k.a. MCCCHCM, SAST); CLASP1 (a.k.a. MAST1)
  Promoter: hU6
  Cloning method: Unknown
  Sequencing primers: 5′ U6-F; 3′ pS2-R
Terms and licenses: Academic/Nonprofit Terms; Industry Terms: Not Available to Industry
Depositor comments: The gRNA was designed to target the following Genbank reference sequence(s): NM_014975.2. Note that this plasmid does NOT contain Cas9. It should be used in conjunction with lentiCas9-Blast (Addgene #52962) or otherwise with cell lines already expressing Cas9. Browse the full kinome gRNA library at http://www.addgene.org/pooled-library/broadgpp-human-kinome/ or visit http://www.broadinstitute.org/rnai/public/ for detailed protocols and information.
How to cite: MAST1 gRNA (BRDN0001148956) was a gift from John Doench & David Root (Addgene plasmid # 76124 ; http://n2t.net/addgene:76124 ; RRID:Addgene_76124)
