>Addgene plasmid #76124 | MAST1 gRNA (BRDN0001148956) | depositor partial sequence | sequence record 143584 | Target Sequence
CTTCACCAGCTGAGTAACGA
