>Addgene plasmid #76124 | MAST1 gRNA (BRDN0001148956) | addgene partial sequence | sequence record 185231 | hU6-F
AGAAAGTAATAATTTCTTGGGTAGTTTGCAGTTTTAAAATTATGTTTTAAAATGGACTATCATATGCTTA
CCGTAACTTGAAAGTATTTCGATTTCTTGGCTTTATATATCTTGTGGAAAGGACGAAACACCGCTTCACC
AGCTGAGTAACGAGTTTTAGAGCTAGAAATAGCAAGTTAAAATAAGGCTAGTCCGTTATCAACTTGAAAA
AGTGGCACCGAGTCGGTGCTTTTTTAAGCTTGGCGTAACTAGATCTTGAGACAAATGGCAGTATTCATCC
ACAATTTTAAAAGAAAAGGGGGGATTGGGGGGTACAGTGCAGGGGAAAGAATAGTAGACATAATAGCAAC
AGACATACAAACTAAAGAATTACAAAAACAAATTACAAAAATTCAAAATTTTCGGGTTTATTACAGGGAC
AGCAGAGATCCACTTTGGCGCCGGCTCGAGGGGGCCCGGGTGCAAAGATGGATAAAGTTTTAAACAGAGA
GGAATCTTTGCAGCTAATGGACCTTCTAGGTCTTGAAAGGAGTGGGAATTGGCTCCGGTGCCCGTCAGTG
GGCAGAGCGC
